Addgene plasmid #145177: pcDNA3-sACE2v6-sfGFP
Purpose: Mammalian expression plasmid for sACE2-sfGFP high affinity variant 6
Depositing lab: Erik Procko. Depositing organization: University of Illinois at Urbana-Champaign. Publication: Engineering human ACE2 to optimize binding to the spike protein of SARS coronavirus 2. Chan KK, Dorosky D, Sharma P, Abbasi SA, Dye JM, Kranz DM, Herbert AS, Procko E. Science. 2020 Sep 4;369(6508):1261-1265. doi: 10.1126/science.abc0870. Epub 2020 Aug 4. PubMed 32753553.
Backbone
  Vector backbone: pcDNA3.1(+)
  Backbone manufacturer: Invitrogen
  Backbone size w/o insert (bp): 5332
  Total vector size (bp): 7939
  Vector type: Mammalian Expression
  Selectable markers: Neomycin (select with G418)
Growth in bacteria
  Bacterial resistance: Ampicillin, 100 μg/mL
  Growth temperature: 37°C
  Growth strain: DH5alpha
  Copy number: High Copy
Gene/Insert
  Gene/Insert name: Angiotensin-converting enzyme 2 (alt names: ACE2; peptidyl-dipeptidase A)
  Species: H. sapiens (human)
  Insert size (bp): 2607
  Mutation: Extracellular, soluble protease domain (a.a. M1-D615) with mutations T27Y, Q42L, L79T, T92Q, Q325P, N330Y, A386L
  GenBank ID: NM_021804.1
  Entrez Gene: ACE2 (a.k.a. ACEH)
  Promoter: CMV
  Tag / fusion protein: Linker GSGGSGSGG and superfolder GFP (C terminal on insert)
  Cloning method: Restriction Enzyme; 5′ cloning site NheI (not destroyed); 3′ cloning site XhoI (not destroyed)
  Sequencing primers: 5′ CMV-fwd; 3′ BGH-rev
Terms and licenses: Academic/Nonprofit Terms; Industry Terms: Not Available to Industry
Depositor comments: Please visit https://www.biorxiv.org/content/10.1101/2020.03.16.994236v1 for BioRxiv preprint.
How to cite: pcDNA3-sACE2v6-sfGFP was a gift from Erik Procko (Addgene plasmid # 145177 ; http://n2t.net/addgene:145177 ; RRID:Addgene_145177)
