[The description below was written by a language model from this plasmid's Addgene catalogue record and pLannotate feature annotations shown in this document.]
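Description:
pcDNA3-sACE2v6-sfGFP is a mammalian expression plasmid of about 7.9 kb built on the Invitrogen pcDNA3.1(+) backbone. It encodes an engineered, soluble form of human angiotensin-converting enzyme 2 fused to superfolder GFP. In bacteria it is maintained at high copy through a ColE1/pUC-type origin and selected with ampicillin through the β-lactamase gene. An f1 origin is also present, which allows single-stranded DNA production. For mammalian cells, an SV40 early promoter drives a neomycin phosphotransferase cassette ending in an SV40 polyadenylation signal, so stable transfectants can be selected with G418. The automated annotation also reports several short fragment hits, including a truncated HIV-1 LTR, ble, lacI and bom. These appear to be backbone remnants or incidental matches rather than functional parts.

The insert was cloned between NheI and XhoI sites, both retained. It lies downstream of the CMV immediate-early enhancer and promoter, with a T7 promoter just upstream of the coding region, and is terminated by the bovine growth hormone polyadenylation signal. It encodes the extracellular protease domain of ACE2 (residues M1 to D615), omitting the rest of the full-length protein. This "variant 6" carries seven substitutions: T27Y, Q42L, L79T, T92Q, Q325P, N330Y and A386L. The record describes it as a high-affinity variant, and the associated work concerns engineering ACE2 for improved binding to the SARS-CoV-2 spike protein. A short glycine-serine linker joins the C terminus of ACE2 to superfolder GFP, a rapidly maturing fluorescent protein. The GFP gives a direct fluorescent readout for the fusion, for example for tracking its expression or its binding to spike.
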