Features (pLannotate 1.2.2; 21 found; start..end, strand, type, name):
      1..380     +  enhancer       CMV enhancer: human cytomegalovirus immediate early enhancer
    381..584     +  promoter       CMV promoter: human cytomegalovirus (CMV) immediate early promoter
    580..613     +  LTR            5' LTR (truncated) (fragment): truncated 5' long terminal repeat (LTR) from HIV-1
    629..647     +  promoter       T7 promoter: promoter for bacteriophage T7 RNA polymerase
    673..2523    +  CDS            ACE2 (fragment): ACE2_HUMAN - Experimental evidence at protein level: Swiss-Prot protein existence level 1. [Isoform 2]: (Microbial infection) Non-functional as a receptor for human coronavirus SARS-CoV-2. From Homo sapiens (Human).
   2545..3255    +  CDS            Superfolder GFP: Superfolder GFP is a basic (constitutively fluorescent) green fluorescent protein published in 2005, derived from Aequorea victoria. It is reported to be a very rapidly-maturing weak dimer.
   3305..3529    +  polyA_signal   bGH poly(A) signal: bovine growth hormone polyadenylation signal
   3533..3554    +  promoter       SV40 promoter (fragment): SV40 enhancer and early promoter
   3575..4003    +  rep_origin     f1 ori (sequence partly withheld): f1 bacteriophage origin of replication; arrow indicates direction of (+) strand synthesis
   4017..4346    +  promoter       SV40 promoter: SV40 enhancer and early promoter
   4413..5204    +  CDS            neo: KKA2_KLEPN - Also known as kan, nptII. Experimental evidence at protein level: Swiss-Prot protein existence level 1. Resistance to kanamycin, neomycin, paromomycin, ribostamycin, butirosin and gentamicin B. From Klebsiella pneumoniae.
   5228..5386    +  CDS            ble (fragment): BLE_KLEPN - Experimental evidence at protein level: Swiss-Prot protein existence level 1. Binding protein with a strong affinity to the bleomycin family of antibiotics. Binds to CL990; an antimitotic-antibiotic compound. From Klebsiella pneumoniae.
   5381..5502    +  polyA_signal   SV40 poly(A) signal: SV40 polyadenylation signal
   5575..5591    -  protein_bind   lac operator: The lac repressor binds to the lac operator to inhibit transcription in E. coli. This inhibition can be relieved by adding lactose or isopropyl-β-D-thiogalactopyranoside (IPTG). lac repressor encoded by lacI
   5599..5629    -  promoter       lac promoter: promoter for the E. coli lac operon
   5644..5665    -  protein_bind   CAP binding site: CAP binding activates transcription in the presence of cAMP. E. coli catabolite activator protein
   5678..5770    -  CDS            lacI (fragment): lac repressor; lacI; The lac repressor binds to the lac operator to inhibit transcription in E. coli. This inhibition can be relieved by adding lactose or isopropyl-β-D-thiogalactopyranoside (IPTG).
   5953..6541    -  rep_origin     ori: high-copy-number ColE1/pMB1/pBR322/pUC origin of replication
   6712..7572    -  CDS            AmpR: β-lactamase; bla; confers resistance to ampicillin, carbenicillin, and related antibiotics
   7573..7677    -  promoter       AmpR promoter: bla
   7736..7788    -  misc_feature   bom (fragment): basis of mobility region from pBR322
>Addgene plasmid #145177 | pcDNA3-sACE2v6-sfGFP | addgene full sequence | sequence record 292606 | Addgene NGS Result
GACATTGATTATTGACTAGTTATTAATAGTAATCAATTACGGGGTCATTAGTTCATAGCCCATATATGGA
GTTCCGCGTTACATAACTTACGGTAAATGGCCCGCCTGGCTGACCGCCCAACGACCCCCGCCCATTGACG
TCAATAATGACGTATGTTCCCATAGTAACGCCAATAGGGACTTTCCATTGACGTCAATGGGTGGAGTATT
TACGGTAAACTGCCCACTTGGCAGTACATCAAGTGTATCATATGCCAAGTACGCCCCCTATTGACGTCAA
TGACGGTAAATGGCCCGCCTGGCATTATGCCCAGTACATGACCTTATGGGACTTTCCTACTTGGCAGTAC
ATCTACGTATTAGTCATCGCTATTACCATGGTGATGCGGTTTTGGCAGTACATCAATGGGCGTGGATAGC
GGTTTGACTCACGGGGATTTCCAAGTCTCCACCCCATTGACGTCAATGGGAGTTTGTTTTGGCACCAAAA
TCAACGGGACTTTCCAAAATGTCGTAACAACTCCGCCCCATTGACGCAAATGGGCGGTAGGCGTGTACGG
TGGGAGGTCTATATAAGCAGAGCTCTCTGGCTAACTAGAGAACCCACTGCTTACTGGCTTATCGAAATTA
ATACGACTCACTATAGGGAGACCCAAGCTGGCTAGCGCCACCATGTCAAGCTCTTCCTGGCTCCTTCTCA
GCCTTGTTGCTGTAACTGCTGCTCAGTCCACCATTGAGGAACAGGCCAAGTACTTTTTGGACAAGTTTAA
CCACGAAGCCGAAGACCTGTTCTATCTGAGTTCACTTGCTTCTTGGAATTATAACACCAATATTACTGAA
GAGAATGTCCAAAACATGAATAATGCTGGGGACAAATGGTCTGCCTTTTTAAAGGAACAGTCCACAACTG
CCCAAATGTATCCACTACAAGAAATTCAGAATCTCCAAGTCAAGCTTCAGCTGCAGGCTCTTCAGCAAAA
TGGGTCTTCAGTGCTCTCAGAAGACAAGAGCAAACGGTTGAACACAATTCTAAATACAATGAGCACCATC
TACAGTACTGGAAAAGTTTGTAACCCAGATAATCCACAAGAATGCTTATTACTTGAACCAGGTTTGAATG
AAATAATGGCAAACAGTTTAGACTACAATGAGAGGCTCTGGGCTTGGGAAAGCTGGAGATCTGAGGTCGG
CAAGCAGCTGAGGCCATTATATGAAGAGTATGTGGTCTTGAAAAATGAGATGGCAAGAGCAAATCATTAT
GAGGACTATGGGGATTATTGGAGAGGAGACTATGAAGTAAATGGGGTAGATGGCTATGACTACAGCCGCG
GCCAGTTGATTGAAGATGTGGAACATACCTTTGAAGAGATTAAACCATTATATGAACATCTTCATGCCTA
TGTGAGGGCAAAGTTGATGAATGCCTATCCTTCCTATATCAGTCCAATTGGATGCCTCCCTGCTCATTTG
CTTGGTGATATGTGGGGTAGATTTTGGACAAATCTGTACTCTTTGACAGTTCCCTTTGGACAGAAACCAA
ACATAGATGTTACTGATGCAATGGTGGACCAGGCCTGGGATGCACAGAGAATATTCAAGGAGGCCGAGAA
GTTCTTTGTATCTGTTGGTCTTCCTAATATGACTCCAGGATTCTGGGAATATTCCATGCTAACGGACCCA
GGAAATGTTCAGAAAGCAGTCTGCCATCCCACAGCTTGGGACCTGGGGAAGGGCGACTTCAGGATTCTTA
TGTGCACAAAGGTGACAATGGACGACTTCCTGACAGCTCATCATGAGATGGGGCATATCCAGTATGATAT
GGCATATCTTGCACAACCTTTTCTGCTAAGAAATGGAGCTAATGAAGGATTCCATGAAGCTGTTGGGGAA
ATCATGTCACTTTCTGCAGCCACACCTAAGCATTTAAAATCCATTGGTCTTCTGTCACCCGATTTTCAAG
AAGACAATGAAACAGAAATAAACTTCCTGCTCAAACAAGCACTCACGATTGTTGGGACTCTGCCATTTAC
TTACATGTTAGAGAAGTGGAGGTGGATGGTCTTTAAAGGGGAAATTCCCAAAGACCAGTGGATGAAAAAG
TGGTGGGAGATGAAGCGAGAGATAGTTGGGGTGGTGGAACCTGTGCCCCATGATGAAACATACTGTGACC
CCGCATCTCTGTTCCATGTTTCTAATGATTACTCATTCATTCGATATTACACAAGGACCCTTTACCAATT
CCAGTTTCAAGAAGCACTTTGTCAAGCAGCTAAACATGAAGGCCCTCTGCACAAATGTGACATCTCAAAC
TCTACAGAAGCTGGACAGAAACTGTTCAATATGCTGAGGCTTGGAAAATCAGAACCCTGGACCCTAGCAT
TGGAAAATGTTGTAGGAGCAAAGAACATGAATGTAAGGCCACTGCTCAACTACTTTGAGCCCTTATTTAC
CTGGCTGAAAGACCAGAACAAGAATTCTTTTGTGGGATGGAGTACCGACTGGAGTCCATATGCAGACGGA
TCCGGTGGGTCCGGTAGTGGTGGTTCCAAAGGAGAAGAACTTTTCACTGGAGTTGTCCCAATTCTTGTTG
AATTAGATGGTGATGTTAATGGGCACAAATTTTCTGTCCGTGGAGAGGGTGAAGGTGATGCTACAAACGG
AAAACTCACCCTTAAATTTATTTGCACTACTGGAAAACTACCTGTTCCATGGCCAACACTTGTCACTACT
CTGACCTATGGTGTTCAATGCTTTTCCCGTTATCCGGATCACATGAAACGGCATGACTTTTTCAAGAGTG
CCATGCCCGAAGGTTATGTACAGGAACGCACTATATCTTTCAAAGATGACGGGACCTACAAGACGCGTGC
TGAAGTCAAGTTTGAAGGTGATACCCTTGTTAATCGTATCGAGTTAAAAGGTATTGATTTTAAAGAAGAT
GGAAACATTCTCGGACACAAACTGGAGTACAACTTTAACTCACACAATGTATACATCACGGCAGACAAAC
AAAAGAATGGAATCAAAGCTAACTTCAAAATTCGCCACAACGTTGAAGATGGTTCCGTTCAACTAGCAGA
CCATTATCAACAAAATACTCCAATTGGCGATGGCCCTGTCCTTTTACCAGACAACCATTACCTGTCGACA
CAATCTGTCCTTTCGAAAGATCCCAACGAAAAGCGTGACCACATGGTCCTTCTTGAGTTTGTAACTGCTG
CTGGGATTACACATGGCATGGATGAGCTCTACAAATGATAACTCGAGTCTAGAGGGCCCGTTTAAACCCG
CTGATCAGCCTCGACTGTGCCTTCTAGTTGCCAGCCATCTGTTGTTTGCCCCTCCCCCGTGCCTTCCTTG
ACCCTGGAAGGTGCCACTCCCACTGTCCTTTCCTAATAAAATGAGGAAATTGCATCGCATTGTCTGAGTA
GGTGTCATTCTATTCTGGGGGGTGGGGTGGGGCAGGACAGCAAGGGGGAGGATTGGGAAGACAATAGCAG
GCATGCTGGGGATGCGGTGGGCTCTATGGCTTCTGAGGCGGAAAGAACCAGCTGGGGCTCTAGGGGGTAT
CCCC
[124 nt withheld, positions 3575-3698]
C
[91 nt withheld, positions 3700-3790]
A
[49 nt withheld, positions 3792-3840]
CCTTTGACGTTGGAGTCCACGTTCTTT
[37 nt withheld, positions 3868-3904]
ACCCTATCTCGGTCTATTCTTTTGATTTATAAGGGATTTTGCCGATTTCGGCCTATTGGTTAAAAAATGA
GCTGATTTAACAAAAATTTAACGCGAATTAATTCTGTGGAATGTGTGTCAGTTAGGGTGTGGAAAGTCCC
CAGGCTCCCCAGCAGGCAGAAGTATGCAAAGCATGCATCTCAATTAGTCAGCAACCAGGTGTGGAAAGTC
CCCAGGCTCCCCAGCAGGCAGAAGTATGCAAAGCATGCATCTCAATTAGTCAGCAACCATAGTCCCGCCC
CTAACTCCGCCCATCCCGCCCCTAACTCCGCCCAGTTCCGCCCATTCTCCGCCCCATGGCTGACTAATTT
TTTTTATTTATGCAGAGGCCGAGGCCGCCTCTGCCTCTGAGCTATTCCAGAAGTAGTGAGGAGGCTTTTT
TGGAGGCCTAGGCTTTTGCAAAAAGCTCCCGGGAGCTTGTATATCCATTTTCGGATCTGATCAAGAGACA
GGATGAGGATCGTTTCGCATGATTGAACAAGATGGATTGCACGCAGGTTCTCCGGCCGCTTGGGTGGAGA
GGCTATTCGGCTATGACTGGGCACAACAGACAATCGGCTGCTCTGATGCCGCCGTGTTCCGGCTGTCAGC
GCAGGGGCGCCCGGTTCTTTTTGTCAAGACCGACCTGTCCGGTGCCCTGAATGAACTGCAGGACGAGGCA
GCGCGGCTATCGTGGCTGGCCACGACGGGCGTTCCTTGCGCAGCTGTGCTCGACGTTGTCACTGAAGCGG
GAAGGGACTGGCTGCTATTGGGCGAAGTGCCGGGGCAGGATCTCCTGTCATCTCACCTTGCTCCTGCCGA
GAAAGTATCCATCATGGCTGATGCAATGCGGCGGCTGCATACGCTTGATCCGGCTACCTGCCCATTCGAC
CACCAAGCGAAACATCGCATCGAGCGAGCACGTACTCGGATGGAAGCCGGTCTTGTCGATCAGGATGATC
TGGACGAAGAGCATCAGGGGCTCGCGCCAGCCGAACTGTTCGCCAGGCTCAAGGCGCGCATGCCCGACGG
CGAGGATCTCGTCGTGACCCATGGCGATGCCTGCTTGCCGAATATCATGGTGGAAAATGGCCGCTTTTCT
GGATTCATCGACTGTGGCCGGCTGGGTGTGGCGGACCGCTATCAGGACATAGCGTTGGCTACCCGTGATA
TTGCTGAAGAGCTTGGCGGCGAATGGGCTGACCGCTTCCTCGTGCTTTACGGTATCGCCGCTCCCGATTC
GCAGCGCATCGCCTTCTATCGCCTTCTTGACGAGTTCTTCTGAGCGGGACTCTGGGGTTCGAAATGACCG
ACCAAGCGACGCCCAACCTGCCATCACGAGATTTCGATTCCACCGCCGCCTTCTATGAAAGGTTGGGCTT
CGGAATCGTTTTCCGGGACGCCGGCTGGATGATCCTCCAGCGCGGGGATCTCATGCTGGAGTTCTTCGCC
CACCCCAACTTGTTTATTGCAGCTTATAATGGTTACAAATAAAGCAATAGCATCACAAATTTCACAAATA
AAGCATTTTTTTCACTGCATTCTAGTTGTGGTTTGTCCAAACTCATCAATGTATCTTATCATGTCTGTAT
ACCGTCGACCTCTAGCTAGAGCTTGGCGTAATCATGGTCATAGCTGTTTCCTGTGTGAAATTGTTATCCG
CTCACAATTCCACACAACATACGAGCCGGAAGCATAAAGTGTAAAGCCTGGGGTGCCTAATGAGTGAGCT
AACTCACATTAATTGCGTTGCGCTCACTGCCCGCTTTCCAGTCGGGAAACCTGTCGTGCCAGCTGCATTA
ATGAATCGGCCAACGCGCGGGGAGAGGCGGTTTGCGTATTGGGCGCTCTTCCGCTTCCTCGCTCACTGAC
TCGCTGCGCTCGGTCGTTCGGCTGCGGCGAGCGGTATCAGCTCACTCAAAGGCGGTAATACGGTTATCCA
CAGAATCAGGGGATAACGCAGGAAAGAACATGTGAGCAAAAGGCCAGCAAAAGGCCAGGAACCGTAAAAA
GGCCGCGTTGCTGGCGTTTTTCCATAGGCTCCGCCCCCCTGACGAGCATCACAAAAATCGACGCTCAAGT
CAGAGGTGGCGAAACCCGACAGGACTATAAAGATACCAGGCGTTTCCCCCTGGAAGCTCCCTCGTGCGCT
CTCCTGTTCCGACCCTGCCGCTTACCGGATACCTGTCCGCCTTTCTCCCTTCGGGAAGCGTGGCGCTTTC
TCATAGCTCACGCTGTAGGTATCTCAGTTCGGTGTAGGTCGTTCGCTCCAAGCTGGGCTGTGTGCACGAA
CCCCCCGTTCAGCCCGACCGCTGCGCCTTATCCGGTAACTATCGTCTTGAGTCCAACCCGGTAAGACACG
ACTTATCGCCACTGGCAGCAGCCACTGGTAACAGGATTAGCAGAGCGAGGTATGTAGGCGGTGCTACAGA
GTTCTTGAAGTGGTGGCCTAACTACGGCTACACTAGAAGAACAGTATTTGGTATCTGCGCTCTGCTGAAG
CCAGTTACCTTCGGAAAAAGAGTTGGTAGCTCTTGATCCGGCAAACAAACCACCGCTGGTAGCGGTGGTT
TTTTTGTTTGCAAGCAGCAGATTACGCGCAGAAAAAAAGGATCTCAAGAAGATCCTTTGATCTTTTCTAC
GGGGTCTGACGCTCAGTGGAACGAAAACTCACGTTAAGGGATTTTGGTCATGAGATTATCAAAAAGGATC
TTCACCTAGATCCTTTTAAATTAAAAATGAAGTTTTAAATCAATCTAAAGTATATATGAGTAAACTTGGT
CTGACAGTTACCAATGCTTAATCAGTGAGGCACCTATCTCAGCGATCTGTCTATTTCGTTCATCCATAGT
TGCCTGACTCCCCGTCGTGTAGATAACTACGATACGGGAGGGCTTACCATCTGGCCCCAGTGCTGCAATG
ATACCGCGAGACCCACGCTCACCGGCTCCAGATTTATCAGCAATAAACCAGCCAGCCGGAAGGGCCGAGC
GCAGAAGTGGTCCTGCAACTTTATCCGCCTCCATCCAGTCTATTAATTGTTGCCGGGAAGCTAGAGTAAG
TAGTTCGCCAGTTAATAGTTTGCGCAACGTTGTTGCCATTGCTACAGGCATCGTGGTGTCACGCTCGTCG
TTTGGTATGGCTTCATTCAGCTCCGGTTCCCAACGATCAAGGCGAGTTACATGATCCCCCATGTTGTGCA
AAAAAGCGGTTAGCTCCTTCGGTCCTCCGATCGTTGTCAGAAGTAAGTTGGCCGCAGTGTTATCACTCAT
GGTTATGGCAGCACTGCATAATTCTCTTACTGTCATGCCATCCGTAAGATGCTTTTCTGTGACTGGTGAG
TACTCAACCAAGTCATTCTGAGAATAGTGTATGCGGCGACCGAGTTGCTCTTGCCCGGCGTCAATACGGG
ATAATACCGCGCCACATAGCAGAACTTTAAAAGTGCTCATCATTGGAAAACGTTCTTCGGGGCGAAAACT
CTCAAGGATCTTACCGCTGTTGAGATCCAGTTCGATGTAACCCACTCGTGCACCCAACTGATCTTCAGCA
TCTTTTACTTTCACCAGCGTTTCTGGGTGAGCAAAAACAGGAAGGCAAAATGCCGCAAAAAAGGGAATAA
GGGCGACACGGAAATGTTGAATACTCATACTCTTCCTTTTTCAATATTATTGAAGCATTTATCAGGGTTA
TTGTCTCATGAGCGGATACATATTTGAATGTATTTAGAAAAATAAACAAATAGGGGTTCCGCGCACATTT
CCCCGAAAAGTGCCACCTGACGTCGACGGATCGGGAGATCTCCCGATCCCCTATGGTGCACTCTCAGTAC
AATCTGCTCTGATGCCGCATAGTTAAGCCAGTATCTGCTCCCTGCTTGTGTGTTGGAGGTCGCTGAGTAG
TGCGCGAGCAAAATTTAAGCTACAACAAGGCAAGGCTTGACCGACAATTGCATGAAGAATCTGCTTAGGG
TTAGGCGTTTTGCGCTGCTTCGCGATGTACGGGCCAGATATACGCGTT
