>Addgene plasmid #145177 | pcDNA3-sACE2v6-sfGFP | addgene partial sequence | sequence record 288210 | T7 5'-TAATACGACTCACTATAGGG-3'
TGGCTCCTTCTCAGCCTTGTTGCTGTAACTGCTGCTCAGTCCACCATTGAGGAACAGGCCAAGTACTTTT
TGGACAAGTTTAACCACGAAGCCGAAGACCTGTTCTATCTGAGTTCACTTGCTTCTTGGAATTATAACAC
CAATATTACTGAAGAGAATGTCCAAAACATGAATAATGCTGGGGACAAATGGTCTGCCTTTTTAAAGGAA
CAGTCCACAACTGCCCAAATGTATCCACTACAAGAAATTCAGAATCTCCAAGTCAAGCTTCAGCTGCAGG
CTCTTCAGCAAAATGGGTCTTCAGTGCTCTCAGAAGACAAGAGCAAACGGTTGAACACAATTCTAAATAC
AATGAGCACCATCTACAGTACTGGAAAAGTTTGTAACCCAGATAATCCACAAGAATGCTTATTACTTGAA
CCAGGTTTGAATGAAATAATGGCAAACAGTTTAGACTACAATGAGAGGCTCTGGGCTTGGGAAAGCTGGA
GATCTGAGGTCGGCAAGCAGCTGAGGCCATTATATGAAGAGTATGTGGTCTTGAAAAATGAGATGGCAAG
AGCAAATCATTATGAGGACTATGGGGATTATTGGAGAGGAGACTATGAAGTAAATGGGGTAGATGGCTAT
GACTACAGCCGCGGCCAGTTGATTGAAGATGTGGAACATACCTTTGAAGAGATTAAACCATTATATGAAC
ATCTTCATGCCTATGTGAGGGCAAAGTTGATGAATGCCTATCCTTCCTATATCAGTCCAATTGGATGCCT
CCCTGCTCATTTGCTTGGTGATATGTGGGG
