>Addgene plasmid #145177 | pcDNA3-sACE2v6-sfGFP | addgene partial sequence | sequence record 288211 | BGH-rev 5'-TAGAAGGCACAGTCGAGG-3'
CTAGACTCGAGTTATCATTTGTAGAGCTCATCCATGCCATGTGTAATCCCAGCAGCAGTTACAAACTCAA
GAAGGACCATGTGGTCACGCTTTTCGTTGGGATCTTTCGAAAGGACAGATTGTGTCGACAGGTAATGGTT
GTCTGGTAAAAGGACAGGGCCATCGCCAATTGGAGTATTTTGTTGATAATGGTCTGCTAGTTGAACGGAA
CCATCTTCAACGTTGTGGCGAATTTTGAAGTTAGCTTTGATTCCATTCTTTTGTTTGTCTGCCGTGATGT
ATACATTGTGTGAGTTAAAGTTGTACTCCAGTTTGTGTCCGAGAATGTTTCCATCTTCTTTAAAATCAAT
ACCTTTTAACTCGATACGATTAACAAGGGTATCACCTTCAAACTTGACTTCAGCACGCGTCTTGTAGGTC
CCGTCATCTTTGAAAGATATAGTGCGTTCCTGTACATAACCTTCGGGCATGGCACTCTTGAAAAAGTCAT
GCCGTTTCATGTGATCCGGATAACGGGAAAAGCATTGAACACCATAGGTCAGAGTAGTGACAAGTGTTGG
CCATGGAACAGGTAGTTTTCCAGTAGTGCAAATAAATTTAAGGGTGAGTTTTCCGTTTGTAGCATCACCT
TCACCCTCTCCACGGACAGAAAATTTGTGCCCATTAACATCACCATCTAATTCAACAAGAATTGGGACAA
CTCCAGTGAAAAGTTCTTCTCCTTTGGAACCACCACTACCGGACCCACCGGATCCGTCTGCATATGGACT
CCAGTCGGTACTCCATCCCACAAAAGAATTCTTGTTCTGGTCTTTCAGCCAGGTAAATAAGGGCTCAAAG
TAGTTGAGCAGTGGCCTTACATTCATGTTCTTTGCTCCTACAACATTTTCCAATGCTAGGGTCCAGGGTT
CTGATTTTCCAAGCCTCAGCATATTGAACAG
